>Addgene plasmid #131478 | pORANGE Doc2A-GFP KI | depositor full sequence | sequence record 252048 | pORANGE Doc2A-GFP KI sequence 9263 bps
ACGGTTCCTGGCCTTTTGCTGGCCTTTTGCTCACATGTGAGGGCCTATTTCCCATGATTCCTTCATATTT
GCATATACGATACAAGGCTGTTAGAGAGATAATTGGAATTAATTTGACTGTAAACACAAAGATATTAGTA
CAAAATACGTGACGTAGAAAGTAATAATTTCTTGGGTAGTTTGCAGTTTTAAAATTATGTTTTAAAATGG
ACTATCATATGCTTACCGTAACTTGAAAGTATTTCGATTTCTTGGCTTTATATATCTTGTGGAAAGGACG
AAACACCGCTGCAGTCTGTTCAGGCCAAGTTTTAGAGCTAGAAATAGCAAGTTAAAATAAGGCTAGTCCG
TTATCAACTTGAAAAAGTGGCACCGAGTCGGTGCTTTTTTGTTTTAGAGCTAGAAATAGCAAGTTAAAAT
AAGGCTAGTCCGTTTTTAGCGCGTGCGCCAATTCTGCAGACAAATGGCTCTAGAAGCTTCTGCAGTCTGT
TCAGGCCAAGGGTCTGCTAGCGGAGTGAGCAAGGGCGAGGAGCTGTTCACCGGGGTGGTGCCCATCCTGG
TCGAGCTGGACGGCGACGTAAACGGCCACAAGTTCAGCGTGTCCGGCGAGGGCGAGGGCGATGCCACCTA
CGGCAAGCTGACCCTGAAGTTCATCTGCACCACCGGCAAGCTGCCCGTGCCCTGGCCCACCCTCGTGACC
ACCCTGACCTACGGCGTGCAGTGCTTCAGCCGCTACCCCGACCACATGAAGCAGCACGACTTCTTCAAGT
CCGCCATGCCCGAAGGCTACGTCCAGGAGCGCACCATCTTCTTCAAGGACGACGGCAACTACAAGACCCG
CGCCGAGGTGAAGTTCGAGGGCGACACCCTGGTGAACCGCATCGAGCTGAAGGGCATCGACTTCAAGGAG
GACGGCAACATCCTGGGGCACAAGCTGGAGTACAACTACAACAGCCACAACGTCTATATCATGGCCGACA
AGCAGAAGAACGGCATCAAGGTGAACTTCAAGATCCGCCACAACATCGAGGACGGCAGCGTGCAGCTCGC
CGACCACTACCAGCAGAACACCCCCATCGGCGACGGCCCCGTGCTGCTGCCCGACAACCACTACCTGAGC
ACCCAGTCCGCCCTGAGCAAAGACCCCAACGAGAAGCGCGATCACATGGTCCTGCTGGAGTTCGTGACCG
CCGCCGGGATCACTCTCGGCATGGACGAGCTGTACAAGAGCGCTTGACTGCAGTCTGTTCAGGCCAAGGG
CTCGAGGATCCTAGGACGCGTCCTAGGACGCGTCCAGAGGTACCCGTTACATAACTTACGGTAAATGGCC
CGCCTGGCTGACCGCCCAACGACCCCCGCCCATTGACGTCAATAGTAACGCCAATAGGGACTTTCCATTG
ACGTCAATGGGTGGAGTATTTACGGTAAACTGCCCACTTGGCAGTACATCAAGTGTATCATATGCCAAGT
ACGCCCCCTATTGACGTCAATGACGGTAAATGGCCCGCCTGGCATTGTGCCCAGTACATGACCTTATGGG
ACTTTCCTACTTGGCAGTACATCTACGTATTAGTCATCGCTATTACCATGGTCGAGGTGAGCCCCACGTT
CTGCTTCACTCTCCCCATCTCCCCCCCCTCCCCACCCCCAATTTTGTATTTATTTATTTTTTAATTATTT
TGTGCAGCGATGGGGGCGGGGGGGGGGGGGGGGCGCGCGCCAGGCGGGGCGGGGCGGGGCGAGGGGCGGG
GCGGGGCGAGGCGGAGAGGTGCGGCGGCAGCCAATCAGAGCGGCGCGCTCCGAAAGTTTCCTTTTATGGC
GAGGCGGCGGCGGCGGCGGCCCTATAAAAAGCGAAGCGCGCGGCGGGCGGGAGTCGCTGCGCGCTGCCTT
CGCCCCGTGCCCCGCTCCGCCGCCGCCTCGCGCCGCCCGCCCCGGCTCTGACTGACCGCGTTACTCCCAC
AGGTGAGCGGGCGGGACGGCCCTTCTCCTCCGGGCTGTAATTAGCTGAGCAAGAGGTAAGGGTTTAAGGG
ATGGTTGGTTGGTGGGGTATTAATGTTTAATTACCTGGAGCACCTGCCTGAAATCACTTTTTTTCAGGTT
GGACCGGTGCCACCATGTACCCATACGATGTTCCAGATTACGCTTCGCCGAAGAAAAAGCGCAAGGTCGA
AGCGTCCGACAAGAAGTACAGCATCGGCCTGGACATCGGCACCAACTCTGTGGGCTGGGCCGTGATCACC
GACGAGTACAAGGTGCCCAGCAAGAAATTCAAGGTGCTGGGCAACACCGACCGGCACAGCATCAAGAAGA
ACCTGATCGGAGCCCTGCTGTTCGACAGCGGCGAAACAGCCGAGGCCACCCGGCTGAAGAGAACCGCCAG
AAGAAGATACACCAGACGGAAGAACCGGATCTGCTATCTGCAAGAGATCTTCAGCAACGAGATGGCCAAG
GTGGACGACAGCTTCTTCCACAGACTGGAAGAGTCCTTCCTGGTGGAAGAGGATAAGAAGCACGAGCGGC
ACCCCATCTTCGGCAACATCGTGGACGAGGTGGCCTACCACGAGAAGTACCCCACCATCTACCACCTGAG
AAAGAAACTGGTGGACAGCACCGACAAGGCCGACCTGCGGCTGATCTATCTGGCCCTGGCCCACATGATC
AAGTTCCGGGGCCACTTCCTGATCGAGGGCGACCTGAACCCCGACAACAGCGACGTGGACAAGCTGTTCA
TCCAGCTGGTGCAGACCTACAACCAGCTGTTCGAGGAAAACCCCATCAACGCCAGCGGCGTGGACGCCAA
GGCCATCCTGTCTGCCAGACTGAGCAAGAGCAGACGGCTGGAAAATCTGATCGCCCAGCTGCCCGGCGAG
AAGAAGAATGGCCTGTTCGGCAACCTGATTGCCCTGAGCCTGGGCCTGACCCCCAACTTCAAGAGCAACT
TCGACCTGGCCGAGGATGCCAAACTGCAGCTGAGCAAGGACACCTACGACGACGACCTGGACAACCTGCT
GGCCCAGATCGGCGACCAGTACGCCGACCTGTTTCTGGCCGCCAAGAACCTGTCCGACGCCATCCTGCTG
AGCGACATCCTGAGAGTGAACACCGAGATCACCAAGGCCCCCCTGAGCGCCTCTATGATCAAGAGATACG
ACGAGCACCACCAGGACCTGACCCTGCTGAAAGCTCTCGTGCGGCAGCAGCTGCCTGAGAAGTACAAAGA
GATTTTCTTCGACCAGAGCAAGAACGGCTACGCCGGCTACATTGACGGCGGAGCCAGCCAGGAAGAGTTC
TACAAGTTCATCAAGCCCATCCTGGAAAAGATGGACGGCACCGAGGAACTGCTCGTGAAGCTGAACAGAG
AGGACCTGCTGCGGAAGCAGCGGACCTTCGACAACGGCAGCATCCCCCACCAGATCCACCTGGGAGAGCT
GCACGCCATTCTGCGGCGGCAGGAAGATTTTTACCCATTCCTGAAGGACAACCGGGAAAAGATCGAGAAG
ATCCTGACCTTCCGCATCCCCTACTACGTGGGCCCTCTGGCCAGGGGAAACAGCAGATTCGCCTGGATGA
CCAGAAAGAGCGAGGAAACCATCACCCCCTGGAACTTCGAGGAAGTGGTGGACAAGGGCGCTTCCGCCCA
GAGCTTCATCGAGCGGATGACCAACTTCGATAAGAACCTGCCCAACGAGAAGGTGCTGCCCAAGCACAGC
CTGCTGTACGAGTACTTCACCGTGTATAACGAGCTGACCAAAGTGAAATACGTGACCGAGGGAATGAGAA
AGCCCGCCTTCCTGAGCGGCGAGCAGAAAAAGGCCATCGTGGACCTGCTGTTCAAGACCAACCGGAAAGT
GACCGTGAAGCAGCTGAAAGAGGACTACTTCAAGAAAATCGAGTGCTTCGACTCCGTGGAAATCTCCGGC
GTGGAAGATCGGTTCAACGCCTCCCTGGGCACATACCACGATCTGCTGAAAATTATCAAGGACAAGGACT
TCCTGGACAATGAGGAAAACGAGGACATTCTGGAAGATATCGTGCTGACCCTGACACTGTTTGAGGACAG
AGAGATGATCGAGGAACGGCTGAAAACCTATGCCCACCTGTTCGACGACAAAGTGATGAAGCAGCTGAAG
CGGCGGAGATACACCGGCTGGGGCAGGCTGAGCCGGAAGCTGATCAACGGCATCCGGGACAAGCAGTCCG
GCAAGACAATCCTGGATTTCCTGAAGTCCGACGGCTTCGCCAACAGAAACTTCATGCAGCTGATCCACGA
CGACAGCCTGACCTTTAAAGAGGACATCCAGAAAGCCCAGGTGTCCGGCCAGGGCGATAGCCTGCACGAG
CACATTGCCAATCTGGCCGGCAGCCCCGCCATTAAGAAGGGCATCCTGCAGACAGTGAAGGTGGTGGACG
AGCTCGTGAAAGTGATGGGCCGGCACAAGCCCGAGAACATCGTGATCGAAATGGCCAGAGAGAACCAGAC
CACCCAGAAGGGACAGAAGAACAGCCGCGAGAGAATGAAGCGGATCGAAGAGGGCATCAAAGAGCTGGGC
AGCCAGATCCTGAAAGAACACCCCGTGGAAAACACCCAGCTGCAGAACGAGAAGCTGTACCTGTACTACC
TGCAGAATGGGCGGGATATGTACGTGGACCAGGAACTGGACATCAACCGGCTGTCCGACTACGATGTGGA
CCATATCGTGCCTCAGAGCTTTCTGAAGGACGACTCCATCGACAACAAGGTGCTGACCAGAAGCGACAAG
AACCGGGGCAAGAGCGACAACGTGCCCTCCGAAGAGGTCGTGAAGAAGATGAAGAACTACTGGCGGCAGC
TGCTGAACGCCAAGCTGATTACCCAGAGAAAGTTCGACAATCTGACCAAGGCCGAGAGAGGCGGCCTGAG
CGAACTGGATAAGGCCGGCTTCATCAAGAGACAGCTGGTGGAAACCCGGCAGATCACAAAGCACGTGGCA
CAGATCCTGGACTCCCGGATGAACACTAAGTACGACGAGAATGACAAGCTGATCCGGGAAGTGAAAGTGA
TCACCCTGAAGTCCAAGCTGGTGTCCGATTTCCGGAAGGATTTCCAGTTTTACAAAGTGCGCGAGATCAA
CAACTACCACCACGCCCACGACGCCTACCTGAACGCCGTCGTGGGAACCGCCCTGATCAAAAAGTACCCT
AAGCTGGAAAGCGAGTTCGTGTACGGCGACTACAAGGTGTACGACGTGCGGAAGATGATCGCCAAGAGCG
AGCAGGAAATCGGCAAGGCTACCGCCAAGTACTTCTTCTACAGCAACATCATGAACTTTTTCAAGACCGA
GATTACCCTGGCCAACGGCGAGATCCGGAAGCGGCCTCTGATCGAGACAAACGGCGAAACCGGGGAGATC
GTGTGGGATAAGGGCCGGGATTTTGCCACCGTGCGGAAAGTGCTGAGCATGCCCCAAGTGAATATCGTGA
AAAAGACCGAGGTGCAGACAGGCGGCTTCAGCAAAGAGTCTATCCTGCCCAAGAGGAACAGCGATAAGCT
GATCGCCAGAAAGAAGGACTGGGACCCTAAGAAGTACGGCGGCTTCGACAGCCCCACCGTGGCCTATTCT
GTGCTGGTGGTGGCCAAAGTGGAAAAGGGCAAGTCCAAGAAACTGAAGAGTGTGAAAGAGCTGCTGGGGA
TCACCATCATGGAAAGAAGCAGCTTCGAGAAGAATCCCATCGACTTTCTGGAAGCCAAGGGCTACAAAGA
AGTGAAAAAGGACCTGATCATCAAGCTGCCTAAGTACTCCCTGTTCGAGCTGGAAAACGGCCGGAAGAGA
ATGCTGGCCTCTGCCGGCGAACTGCAGAAGGGAAACGAACTGGCCCTGCCCTCCAAATATGTGAACTTCC
TGTACCTGGCCAGCCACTATGAGAAGCTGAAGGGCTCCCCCGAGGATAATGAGCAGAAACAGCTGTTTGT
GGAACAGCACAAGCACTACCTGGACGAGATCATCGAGCAGATCAGCGAGTTCTCCAAGAGAGTGATCCTG
GCCGACGCTAATCTGGACAAAGTGCTGTCCGCCTACAACAAGCACCGGGATAAGCCCATCAGAGAGCAGG
CCGAGAATATCATCCACCTGTTTACCCTGACCAATCTGGGAGCCCCTGCCGCCTTCAAGTACTTTGACAC
CACCATCGACCGGAAGAGGTACACCAGCACCAAAGAGGTGCTGGACGCCACCCTGATCCACCAGAGCATC
ACCGGCCTGTACGAGACACGGATCGACCTGTCTCAGCTGGGAGGCGACAGCCCCAAGAAGAAGAGAAAGG
TGGAGGCCAGCTAAGAATTCTAACTAGAGCTCGCTGATCAGCCTCGACTGTGCCTTCTAGTTGCCAGCCA
TCTGTTGTTTGCCCCTCCCCCGTGCCTTCCTTGACCCTGGAAGGTGCCACTCCCACTGTCCTTTCCTAAT
AAAATGAGGAAATTGCATCGCATTGTCTGAGTAGGTGTCATTCTATTCTGGGGGGTGGGGTGGGGCAGGA
CAGCAAGGGGGAGGATTGGGAAGAGAATAGCAGGCATGCTGGGGAGCGGCCGCAGGAACCCCTAGTGATG
GAGTTGGCCACTCCCTCTCTGCGCGCTCGCTCGCTCACTGAGGCCGGGCGACCAAAGGTCGCCCGACGCC
CGGGCTTTGCCCGGGCGGCCTCAGTGAGCGAGCGAGCGCGCAGCTGCCTGCAGGGGCGCCTGATGCGGTA
TTTTCTCCTTACGCATCTGTGCGGTATTTCACACCGCATA
[95 nt withheld, positions 6761-6855]
T
[46 nt withheld, positions 6857-6902]
C
[141 nt withheld, positions 6904-7044]
CCTTTGACGTTGGAGTCCACGTTCTTT
[37 nt withheld, positions 7072-7108]
ACTCTATCTCGGGCTATTCTTTTGATTTATAAGGGATTTTGCCGATTTCGGTCTATTGGTTAAAAAATGA
GCTGATTTAACAAAAATTTAACGCGAATTTTAACAAAATATTAACGTTTACAATTTTATGGTGCACTCTC
AGTACAATCTGCTCTGATGCCGCATAGTTAAGCCAGCCCCGACACCCGCCAACACCCGCTGACGCGCCCT
GACGGGCTTGTCTGCTCCCGGCATCCGCTTACAGACAAGCTGTGACCGTCTCCGGGAGCTGCATGTGTCA
GAGGTTTTCACCGTCATCACCGAAACGCGCGAGACGAAAGGGCCTCGTGATACGCCTATTTTTATAGGTT
AATGTCATGATAATAATGGTTTCTTAGACGTCAGGTGGCACTTTTCGGGGAAATGTGCGCGGAACCCCTA
TTTGTTTATTTTTCTAAATACATTCAAATATGTATCCGCTCATGAGACAATAACCCTGATAAATGCTTCA
ATAATATTGAAAAAGGAAGAGTATGAGTATTCAACATTTCCGTGTCGCCCTTATTCCCTTTTTTGCGGCA
TTTTGCCTTCCTGTTTTTGCTCACCCAGAAACGCTGGTGAAAGTAAAAGATGCTGAAGATCAGTTGGGTG
CACGAGTGGGTTACATCGAACTGGATCTCAACAGCGGTAAGATCCTTGAGAGTTTTCGCCCCGAAGAACG
TTTTCCAATGATGAGCACTTTTAAAGTTCTGCTATGTGGCGCGGTATTATCCCGTATTGACGCCGGGCAA
GAGCAACTCGGTCGCCGCATACACTATTCTCAGAATGACTTGGTTGAGTACTCACCAGTCACAGAAAAGC
ATCTTACGGATGGCATGACAGTAAGAGAATTATGCAGTGCTGCCATAACCATGAGTGATAACACTGCGGC
CAACTTACTTCTGACAACGATCGGAGGACCGAAGGAGCTAACCGCTTTTTTGCACAACATGGGGGATCAT
GTAACTCGCCTTGATCGTTGGGAACCGGAGCTGAATGAAGCCATACCAAACGACGAGCGTGACACCACGA
TGCCTGTAGCAATGGCAACAACGTTGCGCAAACTATTAACTGGCGAACTACTTACTCTAGCTTCCCGGCA
ACAATTAATAGACTGGATGGAGGCGGATAAAGTTGCAGGACCACTTCTGCGCTCGGCCCTTCCGGCTGGC
TGGTTTATTGCTGATAAATCTGGAGCCGGTGAGCGTGGAAGCCGCGGTATCATTGCAGCACTGGGGCCAG
ATGGTAAGCCCTCCCGTATCGTAGTTATCTACACGACGGGGAGTCAGGCAACTATGGATGAACGAAATAG
ACAGATCGCTGAGATAGGTGCCTCACTGATTAAGCATTGGTAACTGTCAGACCAAGTTTACTCATATATA
CTTTAGATTGATTTAAAACTTCATTTTTAATTTAAAAGGATCTAGGTGAAGATCCTTTTTGATAATCTCA
TGACCAAAATCCCTTAACGTGAGTTTTCGTTCCACTGAGCGTCAGACCCCGTAGAAAAGATCAAAGGATC
TTCTTGAGATCCTTTTTTTCTGCGCGTAATCTGCTGCTTGCAAACAAAAAAACCACCGCTACCAGCGGTG
GTTTGTTTGCCGGATCAAGAGCTACCAACTCTTTTTCCGAAGGTAACTGGCTTCAGCAGAGCGCAGATAC
CAAATACTGTTCTTCTAGTGTAGCCGTAGTTAGGCCACCACTTCAAGAACTCTGTAGCACCGCCTACATA
CCTCGCTCTGCTAATCCTGTTACCAGTGGCTGCTGCCAGTGGCGATAAGTCGTGTCTTACCGGGTTGGAC
TCAAGACGATAGTTACCGGATAAGGCGCAGCGGTCGGGCTGAACGGGGGGTTCGTGCACACAGCCCAGCT
TGGAGCGAACGACCTACACCGAACTGAGATACCTACAGCGTGAGCTATGAGAAAGCGCCACGCTTCCCGA
AGGGAGAAAGGCGGACAGGTATCCGGTAAGCGGCAGGGTCGGAACAGGAGAGCGCACGAGGGAGCTTCCA
GGGGGAAACGCCTGGTATCTTTATAGTCCTGTCGGGTTTCGCCACCTCTGACTTGAGCGTCGATTTTTGT
GATGCTCGTCAGGGGGGCGGAGCCTATGGAAAAACGCCAGCAACGCGGCCTTTTT
Features (pLannotate 1.2.2; 19 found; start..end, strand, type, name):
     39..279     +  promoter       U6 promoter: RNA polymerase III promoter for human U6 snRNA
    309..384     +  misc_RNA       gRNA scaffold: guide RNA scaffold for the Streptococcus pyogenes CRISPR/Cas9 system
    391..434     +  misc_RNA       gRNA scaffold (fragment): guide RNA scaffold for the Streptococcus pyogenes CRISPR/Cas9 system
    515..1228    +  CDS            EGFP: EGFP is a basic (constitutively fluorescent) green fluorescent protein published in 1996, derived from Aequorea victoria. It is reported to be a rapidly-maturing weak dimer with moderate acid sensitivity.
   1305..1590    +  enhancer       CMV enhancer: human cytomegalovirus immediate early enhancer; contains an 18-bp deletion relative to the standard CMV enhancer
   1592..1869    +  promoter       chicken β-actin promoter: No description available
   1870..2097    +  intron         hybrid intron: hybrid between chicken β-actin (CBA) and minute virus of mice (MMV) introns (Gray et al., 2011)
   2118..2145    +  CDS            3xHA (fragment): three tandem HA epitope tags
   2178..3893    +  CDS            Cas9(N): N-terminal portion of Streptococcus pyogenes Cas9 (Zetsche et al., 2015)
   3780..6278    +  CDS            Cas9(C): C-terminal portion of Streptococcus pyogenes Cas9 (Zetsche et al., 2015)
   6348..6459    +  polyA_signal   bGH poly(A) signal: bovine growth hormone polyadenylation signal
   6564..6704    +  repeat_region  AAV2 ITR: inverted terminal repeat of adeno-associated virus serotype 2 inverted
   6709..6760    -  misc_feature   bom (fragment): basis of mobility region from pBR322
   6779..7234    +  rep_origin     f1 ori (sequence partly withheld): f1 bacteriophage origin of replication; arrow indicates direction of (+) strand synthesis
   7235..7284    -  misc_feature   bom (fragment): basis of mobility region from pBR322
   7386..7421    -  CDS            rop (fragment): Rop protein, which maintains plasmids at low copy number; rop
   7516..7620    +  promoter       AmpR promoter: bla
   7621..8481    +  CDS            AmpR: β-lactamase; bla; confers resistance to ampicillin, carbenicillin, and related antibiotics
   8652..9240    +  rep_origin     ori: high-copy-number ColE1/pMB1/pBR322/pUC origin of replication
