>Addgene plasmid #131478 | pORANGE Doc2A-GFP KI | addgene full sequence | sequence record 257604 | Addgene NGS Result
CGCGCTGCCTTCGCCCCGTGCCCCGCTCCGCCGCCGCCTCGCGCCGCCCGCCCCGGCTCTGACTGACCGC
GTTACTCCCACAGGTGAGCGGGCGGGACGGCCCTTCTCCTCCGGGCTGTAATTAGCTGAGCAAGAGGTAA
GGGTTTAAGGGATGGTTGGTTGGTGGGGTATTAATGTTTAATTACCTGGAGCACCTGCCTGAAATCACTT
TTTTTCAGGTTGGACCGGTGCCACCATGTACCCATACGATGTTCCAGATTACGCTTCGCCGAAGAAAAAG
CGCAAGGTCGAAGCGTCCGACAAGAAGTACAGCATCGGCCTGGACATCGGCACCAACTCTGTGGGCTGGG
CCGTGATCACCGACGAGTACAAGGTGCCCAGCAAGAAATTCAAGGTGCTGGGCAACACCGACCGGCACAG
CATCAAGAAGAACCTGATCGGAGCCCTGCTGTTCGACAGCGGCGAAACAGCCGAGGCCACCCGGCTGAAG
AGAACCGCCAGAAGAAGATACACCAGACGGAAGAACCGGATCTGCTATCTGCAAGAGATCTTCAGCAACG
AGATGGCCAAGGTGGACGACAGCTTCTTCCACAGACTGGAAGAGTCCTTCCTGGTGGAAGAGGATAAGAA
GCACGAGCGGCACCCCATCTTCGGCAACATCGTGGACGAGGTGGCCTACCACGAGAAGTACCCCACCATC
TACCACCTGAGAAAGAAACTGGTGGACAGCACCGACAAGGCCGACCTGCGGCTGATCTATCTGGCCCTGG
CCCACATGATCAAGTTCCGGGGCCACTTCCTGATCGAGGGCGACCTGAACCCCGACAACAGCGACGTGGA
CAAGCTGTTCATCCAGCTGGTGCAGACCTACAACCAGCTGTTCGAGGAAAACCCCATCAACGCCAGCGGC
GTGGACGCCAAGGCCATCCTGTCTGCCAGACTGAGCAAGAGCAGACGGCTGGAAAATCTGATCGCCCAGC
TGCCCGGCGAGAAGAAGAATGGCCTGTTCGGAAACCTGATTGCCCTGAGCCTGGGCCTGACCCCCAACTT
CAAGAGCAACTTCGACCTGGCCGAGGATGCCAAACTGCAGCTGAGCAAGGACACCTACGACGACGACCTG
GACAACCTGCTGGCCCAGATCGGCGACCAGTACGCCGACCTGTTTCTGGCCGCCAAGAACCTGTCCGACG
CCATCCTGCTGAGCGACATCCTGAGAGTGAACACCGAGATCACCAAGGCCCCCCTGAGCGCCTCTATGAT
CAAGAGATACGACGAGCACCACCAGGACCTGACCCTGCTGAAAGCTCTCGTGCGGCAGCAGCTGCCTGAG
AAGTACAAAGAGATTTTCTTCGACCAGAGCAAGAACGGCTACGCCGGCTACATTGACGGCGGAGCCAGCC
AGGAAGAGTTCTACAAGTTCATCAAGCCCATCCTGGAAAAGATGGACGGCACCGAGGAACTGCTCGTGAA
GCTGAACAGAGAGGACCTGCTGCGGAAGCAGCGGACCTTCGACAACGGCAGCATCCCCCACCAGATCCAC
CTGGGAGAGCTGCACGCCATTCTGCGGCGGCAGGAAGATTTTTACCCATTCCTGAAGGACAACCGGGAAA
AGATCGAGAAGATCCTGACCTTCCGCATCCCCTACTACGTGGGCCCTCTGGCCAGGGGAAACAGCAGATT
CGCCTGGATGACCAGAAAGAGCGAGGAAACCATCACCCCCTGGAACTTCGAGGAAGTGGTGGACAAGGGC
GCTTCCGCCCAGAGCTTCATCGAGCGGATGACCAACTTCGATAAGAACCTGCCCAACGAGAAGGTGCTGC
CCAAGCACAGCCTGCTGTACGAGTACTTCACCGTGTATAACGAGCTGACCAAAGTGAAATACGTGACCGA
GGGAATGAGAAAGCCCGCCTTCCTGAGCGGCGAGCAGAAAAAGGCCATCGTGGACCTGCTGTTCAAGACC
AACCGGAAAGTGACCGTGAAGCAGCTGAAAGAGGACTACTTCAAGAAAATCGAGTGCTTCGACTCCGTGG
AAATCTCCGGCGTGGAAGATCGGTTCAACGCCTCCCTGGGCACATACCACGATCTGCTGAAAATTATCAA
GGACAAGGACTTCCTGGACAATGAGGAAAACGAGGACATTCTGGAAGATATCGTGCTGACCCTGACACTG
TTTGAGGACAGAGAGATGATCGAGGAACGGCTGAAAACCTATGCCCACCTGTTCGACGACAAAGTGATGA
AGCAGCTGAAGCGGCGGAGATACACCGGCTGGGGCAGGCTGAGCCGGAAGCTGATCAACGGCATCCGGGA
CAAGCAGTCCGGCAAGACAATCCTGGATTTCCTGAAGTCCGACGGCTTCGCCAACAGAAACTTCATGCAG
CTGATCCACGACGACAGCCTGACCTTTAAAGAGGACATCCAGAAAGCCCAGGTGTCCGGCCAGGGCGATA
GCCTGCACGAGCACATTGCCAATCTGGCCGGCAGCCCCGCCATTAAGAAGGGCATCCTGCAGACAGTGAA
GGTGGTGGACGAGCTCGTGAAAGTGATGGGCCGGCACAAGCCCGAGAACATCGTGATCGAAATGGCCAGA
GAGAACCAGACCACCCAGAAGGGACAGAAGAACAGCCGCGAGAGAATGAAGCGGATCGAAGAGGGCATCA
AAGAGCTGGGCAGCCAGATCCTGAAAGAACACCCCGTGGAAAACACCCAGCTGCAGAACGAGAAGCTGTA
CCTGTACTACCTGCAGAATGGGCGGGATATGTACGTGGACCAGGAACTGGACATCAACCGGCTGTCCGAC
TACGATGTGGACCATATCGTGCCTCAGAGCTTTCTGAAGGACGACTCCATCGACAACAAGGTGCTGACCA
GAAGCGACAAGAACCGGGGCAAGAGCGACAACGTGCCCTCCGAAGAGGTCGTGAAGAAGATGAAGAACTA
CTGGCGGCAGCTGCTGAACGCCAAGCTGATTACCCAGAGAAAGTTCGACAATCTGACCAAGGCCGAGAGA
GGCGGCCTGAGCGAACTGGATAAGGCCGGCTTCATCAAGAGACAGCTGGTGGAAACCCGGCAGATCACAA
AGCACGTGGCACAGATCCTGGACTCCCGGATGAACACTAAGTACGACGAGAATGACAAGCTGATCCGGGA
AGTGAAAGTGATCACCCTGAAGTCCAAGCTGGTGTCCGATTTCCGGAAGGATTTCCAGTTTTACAAAGTG
CGCGAGATCAACAACTACCACCACGCCCACGACGCCTACCTGAACGCCGTCGTGGGAACCGCCCTGATCA
AAAAGTACCCTAAGCTGGAAAGCGAGTTCGTGTACGGCGACTACAAGGTGTACGACGTGCGGAAGATGAT
CGCCAAGAGCGAGCAGGAAATCGGCAAGGCTACCGCCAAGTACTTCTTCTACAGCAACATCATGAACTTT
TTCAAGACCGAGATTACCCTGGCCAACGGCGAGATCCGGAAGCGGCCTCTGATCGAGACAAACGGCGAAA
CCGGGGAGATCGTGTGGGATAAGGGCCGGGATTTTGCCACCGTGCGGAAAGTGCTGAGCATGCCCCAAGT
GAATATCGTGAAAAAGACCGAGGTGCAGACAGGCGGCTTCAGCAAAGAGTCTATCCTGCCCAAGAGGAAC
AGCGATAAGCTGATCGCCAGAAAGAAGGACTGGGACCCTAAGAAGTACGGCGGCTTCGACAGCCCCACCG
TGGCCTATTCTGTGCTGGTGGTGGCCAAAGTGGAAAAGGGCAAGTCCAAGAAACTGAAGAGTGTGAAAGA
GCTGCTGGGGATCACCATCATGGAAAGAAGCAGCTTCGAGAAGAATCCCATCGACTTTCTGGAAGCCAAG
GGCTACAAAGAAGTGAAAAAGGACCTGATCATCAAGCTGCCTAAGTACTCCCTGTTCGAGCTGGAAAACG
GCCGGAAGAGAATGCTGGCCTCTGCCGGCGAACTGCAGAAGGGAAACGAACTGGCCCTGCCCTCCAAATA
TGTGAACTTCCTGTACCTGGCCAGCCACTATGAGAAGCTGAAGGGCTCCCCCGAGGATAATGAGCAGAAA
CAGCTGTTTGTGGAACAGCACAAGCACTACCTGGACGAGATCATCGAGCAGATCAGCGAGTTCTCCAAGA
GAGTGATCCTGGCCGACGCTAATCTGGACAAAGTGCTGTCCGCCTACAACAAGCACCGGGATAAGCCCAT
CAGAGAGCAGGCCGAGAATATCATCCACCTGTTTACCCTGACCAATCTGGGAGCCCCTGCCGCCTTCAAG
TACTTTGACACCACCATCGACCGGAAGAGGTACACCAGCACCAAAGAGGTGCTGGACGCCACCCTGATCC
ACCAGAGCATCACCGGCCTGTACGAGACACGGATCGACCTGTCTCAGCTGGGAGGCGACAGCCCCAAGAA
GAAGAGAAAGGTGGAGGCCAGCTAAGAATTCTAACTAGAGCTCGCTGATCAGCCTCGACTGTGCCTTCTA
GTTGCCAGCCATCTGTTGTTTGCCCCTCCCCCGTGCCTTCCTTGACCCTGGAAGGTGCCACTCCCACTGT
CCTTTCCTAATAAAATGAGGAAATTGCATCGCATTGTCTGAGTAGGTGTCATTCTATTCTGGGGGGTGGG
GTGGGGCAGGACAGCAAGGGGGAGGATTGGGAAGAGAATAGCAGGCATGCTGGGGAGCGGCCGCAGGAAC
CCCTAGTGATGGAGTTGGCCACTCCCTCTCTGCGCGCTCGCTCGCTCACTGAGGCCGGGCGACCAAAGGT
CGCCCGACGCCCGGGCTTTGCCCGGGCGGCCTCAGTGAGCGAGCGAGCGCGCAGCTGCCTGCAGGGGCGC
CTGATGCGGTATTTTCTCCTTACGCATCTGTGCGGTATTTCACACCGCATA
[95 nt withheld, positions 4882-4976]
T
[46 nt withheld, positions 4978-5023]
C
[141 nt withheld, positions 5025-5165]
CCTTTGACGTTGGAGTCCACGTTCTTT
[37 nt withheld, positions 5193-5229]
ACTCTATCTCGGGCTATTCTTTTGATTTATAAGGGATTTTGCCGATTTCGGTCTATTGGTTAAAAAATGA
GCTGATTTAACAAAAATTTAACGCGAATTTTAACAAAATATTAACGTTTACAATTTTATGGTGCACTCTC
AGTACAATCTGCTCTGATGCCGCATAGTTAAGCCAGCCCCGACACCCGCCAACACCCGCTGACGCGCCCT
GACGGGCTTGTCTGCTCCCGGCATCCGCTTACAGACAAGCTGTGACCGTCTCCGGGAGCTGCATGTGTCA
GAGGTTTTCACCGTCATCACCGAAACGCGCGAGACGAAAGGGCCTCGTGATACGCCTATTTTTATAGGTT
AATGTCATGATAATAATGGTTTCTTAGACGTCAGGTGGCACTTTTCGGGGAAATGTGCGCGGAACCCCTA
TTTGTTTATTTTTCTAAATACATTCAAATATGTATCCGCTCATGAGACAATAACCCTGATAAATGCTTCA
ATAATATTGAAAAAGGAAGAGTATGAGTATTCAACATTTCCGTGTCGCCCTTATTCCCTTTTTTGCGGCA
TTTTGCCTTCCTGTTTTTGCTCACCCAGAAACGCTGGTGAAAGTAAAAGATGCTGAAGATCAGTTGGGTG
CACGAGTGGGTTACATCGAACTGGATCTCAACAGCGGTAAGATCCTTGAGAGTTTTCGCCCCGAAGAACG
TTTTCCAATGATGAGCACTTTTAAAGTTCTGCTATGTGGCGCGGTATTATCCCGTATTGACGCCGGGCAA
GAGCAACTCGGTCGCCGCATACACTATTCTCAGAATGACTTGGTTGAGTACTCACCAGTCACAGAAAAGC
ATCTTACGGATGGCATGACAGTAAGAGAATTATGCAGTGCTGCCATAACCATGAGTGATAACACTGCGGC
CAACTTACTTCTGACAACGATCGGAGGACCGAAGGAGCTAACCGCTTTTTTGCACAACATGGGGGATCAT
GTAACTCGCCTTGATCGTTGGGAACCGGAGCTGAATGAAGCCATACCAAACGACGAGCGTGACACCACGA
TGCCTGTAGCAATGGCAACAACGTTGCGCAAACTATTAACTGGCGAACTACTTACTCTAGCTTCCCGGCA
ACAATTAATAGACTGGATGGAGGCGGATAAAGTTGCAGGACCACTTCTGCGCTCGGCCCTTCCGGCTGGC
TGGTTTATTGCTGATAAATCTGGAGCCGGTGAGCGTGGAAGCCGCGGTATCATTGCAGCACTGGGGCCAG
ATGGTAAGCCCTCCCGTATCGTAGTTATCTACACGACGGGGAGTCAGGCAACTATGGATGAACGAAATAG
ACAGATCGCTGAGATAGGTGCCTCACTGATTAAGCATTGGTAACTGTCAGACCAAGTTTACTCATATATA
CTTTAGATTGATTTAAAACTTCATTTTTAATTTAAAAGGATCTAGGTGAAGATCCTTTTTGATAATCTCA
TGACCAAAATCCCTTAACGTGAGTTTTCGTTCCACTGAGCGTCAGACCCCGTAGAAAAGATCAAAGGATC
TTCTTGAGATCCTTTTTTTCTGCGCGTAATCTGCTGCTTGCAAACAAAAAAACCACCGCTACCAGCGGTG
GTTTGTTTGCCGGATCAAGAGCTACCAACTCTTTTTCCGAAGGTAACTGGCTTCAGCAGAGCGCAGATAC
CAAATACTGTTCTTCTAGTGTAGCCGTAGTTAGGCCACCACTTCAAGAACTCTGTAGCACCGCCTACATA
CCTCGCTCTGCTAATCCTGTTACCAGTGGCTGCTGCCAGTGGCGATAAGTCGTGTCTTACCGGGTTGGAC
TCAAGACGATAGTTACCGGATAAGGCGCAGCGGTCGGGCTGAACGGGGGGTTCGTGCACACAGCCCAGCT
TGGAGCGAACGACCTACACCGAACTGAGATACCTACAGCGTGAGCTATGAGAAAGCGCCACGCTTCCCGA
AGGGAGAAAGGCGGACAGGTATCCGGTAAGCGGCAGGGTCGGAACAGGAGAGCGCACGAGGGAGCTTCCA
GGGGGAAACGCCTGGTATCTTTATAGTCCTGTCGGGTTTCGCCACCTCTGACTTGAGCGTCGATTTTTGT
GATGCTCGTCAGGGGGGCGGAGCCTATGGAAAAACGCCAGCAACGCGGCCTTTTTACGGTTCCTGGCCTT
TTGCTGGCCTTTTGCTCACATGTGAGGGCCTATTTCCCATGATTCCTTCATATTTGCATATACGATACAA
GGCTGTTAGAGAGATAATTGGAATTAATTTGACTGTAAACACAAAGATATTAGTACAAAATACGTGACGT
AGAAAGTAATAATTTCTTGGGTAGTTTGCAGTTTTAAAATTATGTTTTAAAATGGACTATCATATGCTTA
CCGTAACTTGAAAGTATTTCGATTTCTTGGCTTTATATATCTTGTGGAAAGGACGAAACACCGCTGCAGT
CTGTTCAGGCCAAGTTTTAGAGCTAGAAATAGCAAGTTAAAATAAGGCTAGTCCGTTATCAACTTGAAAA
AGTGGCACCGAGTCGGTGCTTTTTTGTTTTAGAGCTAGAAATAGCAAGTTAAAATAAGGCTAGTCCGTTT
TTAGCGCGTGCGCCAATTCTGCAGACAAATGGCTCTAGAAGCTTCTGCAGTCTGTTCAGGCCAAGGGTCT
GCTAGCGGAGTGAGCAAGGGCGAGGAGCTGTTCACCGGGGTGGTGCCCATCCTGGTCGAGCTGGACGGCG
ACGTAAACGGCCACAAGTTCAGCGTGTCCGGCGAGGGCGAGGGCGATGCCACCTACGGCAAGCTGACCCT
GAAGTTCATCTGCACCACCGGCAAGCTGCCCGTGCCCTGGCCCACCCTCGTGACCACCCTGACCTACGGC
GTGCAGTGCTTCAGCCGCTACCCCGACCACATGAAGCAGCACGACTTCTTCAAGTCCGCCATGCCCGAAG
GCTACGTCCAGGAGCGCACCATCTTCTTCAAGGACGACGGCAACTACAAGACCCGCGCCGAGGTGAAGTT
CGAGGGCGACACCCTGGTGAACCGCATCGAGCTGAAGGGCATCGACTTCAAGGAGGACGGCAACATCCTG
GGGCACAAGCTGGAGTACAACTACAACAGCCACAACGTCTATATCATGGCCGACAAGCAGAAGAACGGCA
TCAAGGTGAACTTCAAGATCCGCCACAACATCGAGGACGGCAGCGTGCAGCTCGCCGACCACTACCAGCA
GAACACCCCCATCGGCGACGGCCCCGTGCTGCTGCCCGACAACCACTACCTGAGCACCCAGTCCGCCCTG
AGCAAAGACCCCAACGAGAAGCGCGATCACATGGTCCTGCTGGAGTTCGTGACCGCCGCCGGGATCACTC
TCGGCATGGACGAGCTGTACAAGAGCGCTTGACTGCAGTCTGTTCAGGCCAAGGGCTCGAGGATCCTAGG
ACGCGTCCTAGGACGCGTCCAGAGGTACCCGTTACATAACTTACGGTAAATGGCCCGCCTGGCTGACCGC
CCAACGACCCCCGCCCATTGACGTCAATAGTAACGCCAATAGGGACTTTCCATTGACGTCAATGGGTGGA
GTATTTACGGTAAACTGCCCACTTGGCAGTACATCAAGTGTATCATATGCCAAGTACGCCCCCTATTGAC
GTCAATGACGGTAAATGGCCCGCCTGGCATTGTGCCCAGTACATGACCTTATGGGACTTTCCTACTTGGC
AGTACATCTACGTATTAGTCATCGCTATTACCATGGTCGAGGTGAGCCCCACGTTCTGCTTCACTCTCCC
CATCTCCCCCCCCTCCCCACCCCCAATTTTGTATTTATTTATTTTTTAATTATTTTGTGCAGCGATGGGG
GCGGGGGGGGGGNNGGCGCGCGCCAGGCGGGGCGGGGCGGGGCGAGGGGCGGGGCGGGGCGAGGCGGAGA
GGTGCGGCGGCAGCCAATCAGAGCGGCGCGCTCCGAAAGTTTCCTTTTATGGCGAGGCGGCGGCGGCGGC
GGCCCTATAAAAAGCGAAGCGCGCGGCGGGCGGGAGTCGCTG
Features (pLannotate 1.2.2; 19 found; start..end, strand, type, name):
    239..266     +  CDS            3xHA (fragment): three tandem HA epitope tags
    299..1900    +  CDS            Cas9(N): N-terminal portion of Streptococcus pyogenes Cas9 (Zetsche et al., 2015)
   1901..4399    +  CDS            Cas9(C): C-terminal portion of Streptococcus pyogenes Cas9 (Zetsche et al., 2015)
   4469..4580    +  polyA_signal   bGH poly(A) signal: bovine growth hormone polyadenylation signal
   4685..4825    +  repeat_region  AAV2 ITR: inverted terminal repeat of adeno-associated virus serotype 2 inverted
   4830..4881    -  misc_feature   bom (fragment): basis of mobility region from pBR322
   4900..5355    +  rep_origin     f1 ori (sequence partly withheld): f1 bacteriophage origin of replication; arrow indicates direction of (+) strand synthesis
   5356..5405    -  misc_feature   bom (fragment): basis of mobility region from pBR322
   5507..5542    -  CDS            rop (fragment): Rop protein, which maintains plasmids at low copy number; rop
   5637..5741    +  promoter       AmpR promoter: bla
   5742..6602    +  CDS            AmpR: β-lactamase; bla; confers resistance to ampicillin, carbenicillin, and related antibiotics
   6773..7361    +  rep_origin     ori: high-copy-number ColE1/pMB1/pBR322/pUC origin of replication
   7423..7663    +  promoter       U6 promoter: RNA polymerase III promoter for human U6 snRNA
   7693..7768    +  misc_RNA       gRNA scaffold: guide RNA scaffold for the Streptococcus pyogenes CRISPR/Cas9 system
   7775..7818    +  misc_RNA       gRNA scaffold (fragment): guide RNA scaffold for the Streptococcus pyogenes CRISPR/Cas9 system
   7899..8612    +  CDS            EGFP: EGFP is a basic (constitutively fluorescent) green fluorescent protein published in 1996, derived from Aequorea victoria. It is reported to be a rapidly-maturing weak dimer with moderate acid sensitivity.
   8689..8974    +  enhancer       CMV enhancer: human cytomegalovirus immediate early enhancer; contains an 18-bp deletion relative to the standard CMV enhancer
   8976..9251    +  promoter       chicken β-actin promoter: No description available
   9252..218     +  intron         hybrid intron (across the origin): hybrid between chicken β-actin (CBA) and minute virus of mice (MMV) introns (Gray et al., 2011)
