[The description below was written by a language model from this plasmid's Addgene catalogue record and pLannotate feature annotations shown in this document.]
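Description:
pORANGE Doc2A-GFP KI is a single-plasmid CRISPR/Cas9 knock-in construct built on the pORANGE mammalian expression backbone and designed to tag the endogenous rat Doc2a protein with GFP at its C-terminus (around residue L402). It is propagated in E. coli as a high-copy plasmid using a ColE1/pUC-type origin and is selected with ampicillin through the β-lactamase gene. An f1 phage origin is also present. A single AAV2 inverted terminal repeat is annotated downstream of the Cas9 cassette. With only one ITR detected, the record does not support describing the plasmid as a packageable AAV genome.

The payload combines three functional units. A human U6 RNA polymerase III promoter drives a guide RNA, made up of the Doc2a-targeting spacer fused to the S. pyogenes gRNA scaffold. Next comes a promoterless EGFP coding sequence that serves as the donor. A Cbh promoter (CMV enhancer, chicken β-actin promoter and a hybrid CBA/MVM intron) then expresses S. pyogenes Cas9, which carries an HA epitope fragment at its N-terminus and ends at a bovine growth hormone polyadenylation signal. The annotation software reports Cas9 as adjoining N- and C-terminal portions, but these form one continuous open reading frame.

After delivery into cells, Cas9 and the guide cut the Doc2a locus, and the GFP donor is meant to integrate in frame so that fluorescence reports the protein at its native expression level. The donor has no promoter of its own, so EGFP should be expressed only after it has inserted into the genome. The associated toolbox was developed for epitope tagging of endogenous proteins in neurons. The depositor and sequencing-derived records are nearly the same length and show the same feature set.
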