Addgene plasmid #131478: pORANGE Doc2A-GFP KI
Purpose: Endogenous tagging of Doc2a: C-terminal (amino acid position: L402)
Depositing lab: Harold MacGillavry. Depositing organization: Utrecht University. Publication: ORANGE: A CRISPR/Cas9-based genome editing toolbox for epitope tagging of endogenous proteins in neurons. Willems J, de Jong APH, Scheefhals N, Mertens E, Catsburg LAE, Poorthuis RB, de Winter F, Verhaagen J, Meye FJ, MacGillavry HD. PLoS Biol. 2020 Apr 10;18(4):e3000665. doi: 10.1371/journal.pbio.3000665. PubMed 32275651.
Backbone
  Vector backbone: pORANGE
  Backbone size w/o insert (bp): 9263
  Vector type: Mammalian Expression
Growth in bacteria
  Bacterial resistance: Ampicillin, 100 μg/mL
  Growth temperature: 37°C
  Growth strain: DH5alpha
  Copy number: High Copy
Gene/Insert
  Gene/Insert name: gRNA and GFP donor
  gRNA/shRNA sequence: GCTGCAGTCTGTTCAGGCCAA
  Species: R. norvegicus (rat)
  Entrez Gene: Doc2a
  Promoter: U6 and Cbh
  Cloning method: Restriction Enzyme; 5′ cloning site Unknown (unknown if destroyed); 3′ cloning site Unknown (unknown if destroyed)
  Sequencing primers: 5′ aaggctgttagagagataattggaa; 3′ cgggccatttaccgtaagtt
Terms and licenses: Academic/Nonprofit Terms; Industry Terms: Not Available to Industry
How to cite: pORANGE Doc2A-GFP KI was a gift from Harold MacGillavry (Addgene plasmid # 131478 ; http://n2t.net/addgene:131478 ; RRID:Addgene_131478)
